Addgene plasmid #105052: pcDNA3.1 human A3F-CTD
Purpose: Overexpression of APOBEC3F C-terminal domain in mammalian cell lines
Depositing lab: Carsten Münk. Depositing organization: Universitaetsklinikum Duesseldorf. Publication: Enhancing the Catalytic Deamination Activity of APOBEC3C Is Insufficient to Inhibit Vif-Deficient HIV-1. Jaguva Vasudevan AA, Hofmann H, Willbold D, Haussinger D, Koenig BW, Munk C. J Mol Biol. 2017 Apr 21;429(8):1171-1191. doi: 10.1016/j.jmb.2017.03.015. Epub 2017 Mar 16. PubMed 28315663.
Backbone
  Vector backbone: pcDNA3.1
  Backbone manufacturer: Invitrogen
  Backbone size w/o insert (bp): 5428
  Vector type: Mammalian Expression
  Selectable markers: Neomycin (select with G418)
Growth in bacteria
  Bacterial resistance: Ampicillin, 100 μg/mL
  Growth temperature: 37°C
  Growth strain: DH5alpha
  Copy number: High Copy
Gene/Insert
  Gene/Insert name: APOBEC3F (A3F) C-terminal domain
  Species: H. sapiens (human)
  Insert size (bp): 603
  Mutation: it contains only C terminal domain of A3F
  Entrez Gene: APOBEC3F (a.k.a. A3F, ARP8, BK150C2.4.MRNA, KA6)
  Promoter: CMV
  Tag / fusion protein: HA tag (C terminal on insert)
  Cloning method: Restriction Enzyme; 5′ cloning site HindIII (unknown if destroyed); 3′ cloning site EcoRI (unknown if destroyed)
  Sequencing primers: 5′ 5'-CGCAAATGGGCGGTAGGCGTG; 3′ 5'-TAGAAGGCACAGTCGAGG
Terms and licenses: Academic/Nonprofit Terms; Industry Terms: Not Available to Industry
How to cite: pcDNA3.1 human A3F-CTD was a gift from Carsten Münk (Addgene plasmid # 105052 ; http://n2t.net/addgene:105052 ; RRID:Addgene_105052)
