[The description below was written by a language model from this plasmid's Addgene catalogue record and pLannotate feature annotations shown in this document.]
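Description:
pcDNA3.1 human A3F-CTD is a mammalian expression plasmid built on the Invitrogen pcDNA3.1 backbone for overexpressing the C-terminal domain of human APOBEC3F (A3F), a cytidine deaminase of the APOBEC3 family of retroviral restriction factors. The roughly 600 bp insert, which contains only the C-terminal domain and not the full-length protein, was placed between HindIII and EcoRI sites downstream of the human cytomegalovirus immediate-early enhancer and promoter. It carries a C-terminal HA epitope tag for detection. Transcripts are terminated by the bovine growth hormone polyadenylation signal, and a T7 promoter lies between the CMV promoter and the coding region.

The automated feature table for the 6,005 nt sequence labels the open reading frame as APOBEC3C rather than APOBEC3F. This most likely reflects close sequence similarity between APOBEC3C and the A3F C-terminal domain, so the catalogue identity should take precedence. The tag appears as a short fragment match to a 3xHA element, consistent with the HA tag listed in the catalogue. Small fragment hits, such as a truncated HIV-1 LTR, ble and lacI, look like annotation by-products of backbone sequence rather than functional parts.

Propagation in E. coli relies on a high-copy ColE1/pUC-type origin and ampicillin resistance (β-lactamase), and an f1 origin is also present. For mammalian cells, an SV40 early promoter drives the neomycin phosphotransferase gene with an SV40 polyadenylation signal, which permits G418 selection of stable transfectants. The plasmid is suited to transient or stable expression of the isolated A3F domain in mammalian cell lines. Judging from the title of the associated publication, it was used in work on APOBEC3 deaminase activity and restriction of Vif-deficient HIV-1.
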