Features (pLannotate 1.2.2; 21 found; start..end, strand, type, name):
     28..80      -  misc_feature   bom (fragment): basis of mobility region from pBR322
    235..614     +  enhancer       CMV enhancer: human cytomegalovirus immediate early enhancer
    615..818     +  promoter       CMV promoter: human cytomegalovirus (CMV) immediate early promoter
    814..847     +  LTR            5' LTR (truncated) (fragment): truncated 5' long terminal repeat (LTR) from HIV-1
    863..881     +  promoter       T7 promoter: promoter for bacteriophage T7 RNA polymerase
    938..1495    +  CDS            APOBEC3C: ABC3C_HUMAN - Also known as APOBEC1L, PBI. Experimental evidence at protein level: Swiss-Prot protein existence level 1. DNA deaminase (cytidine deaminase) which acts as an inhibitor of retrovirus replication and retrotransposon mobility via deaminase- dependent and -independent mechanisms. After the penetration of retroviral nucleocapsids into target cells of infection and the initiation of reverse transcription, it can induce the conversion of cytosine to uracil in the minus-sense single-strand viral DNA, leading to G-to-A hypermutations in the subsequent plus-strand viral DNA. The resultant
   1499..1523    +  CDS            3xHA (fragment): three tandem HA epitope tags
   1602..1826    +  polyA_signal   bGH poly(A) signal: bovine growth hormone polyadenylation signal
   1830..1851    +  promoter       SV40 promoter (fragment): SV40 enhancer and early promoter
   1872..2300    +  rep_origin     f1 ori (sequence partly withheld): f1 bacteriophage origin of replication; arrow indicates direction of (+) strand synthesis
   2314..2643    +  promoter       SV40 promoter: SV40 enhancer and early promoter
   2710..3501    +  CDS            neo: KKA2_KLEPN - Also known as kan, nptII. Experimental evidence at protein level: Swiss-Prot protein existence level 1. Resistance to kanamycin, neomycin, paromomycin, ribostamycin, butirosin and gentamicin B. From Klebsiella pneumoniae.
   3525..3683    +  CDS            ble (fragment): BLE_KLEPN - Experimental evidence at protein level: Swiss-Prot protein existence level 1. Binding protein with a strong affinity to the bleomycin family of antibiotics. Binds to CL990; an antimitotic-antibiotic compound. From Klebsiella pneumoniae.
   3678..3799    +  polyA_signal   SV40 poly(A) signal: SV40 polyadenylation signal
   3872..3888    -  protein_bind   lac operator: The lac repressor binds to the lac operator to inhibit transcription in E. coli. This inhibition can be relieved by adding lactose or isopropyl-β-D-thiogalactopyranoside (IPTG). lac repressor encoded by lacI
   3896..3926    -  promoter       lac promoter: promoter for the E. coli lac operon
   3941..3962    -  protein_bind   CAP binding site: CAP binding activates transcription in the presence of cAMP. E. coli catabolite activator protein
   3975..4067    -  CDS            lacI (fragment): lac repressor; lacI; The lac repressor binds to the lac operator to inhibit transcription in E. coli. This inhibition can be relieved by adding lactose or isopropyl-β-D-thiogalactopyranoside (IPTG).
   4250..4838    -  rep_origin     ori: high-copy-number ColE1/pMB1/pBR322/pUC origin of replication
   5009..5869    -  CDS            AmpR: β-lactamase; bla; confers resistance to ampicillin, carbenicillin, and related antibiotics
   5870..5974    -  promoter       AmpR promoter: bla
>Addgene plasmid #105052 | pcDNA3.1 human A3F-CTD | addgene full sequence | sequence record 201197 | Addgene NGS Result
GACGGATCGGGAGATCTCCCGATCCCCTATGGTGCACTCTCAGTACAATCTGCTCTGATGCCGCATAGTT
AAGCCAGTATCTGCTCCCTGCTTGTGTGTTGGAGGTCGCTGAGTAGTGCGCGAGCAAAATTTAAGCTACA
ACAAGGCAAGGCTTGACCGACAATTGCATGAAGAATCTGCTTAGGGTTAGGCGTTTTGCGCTGCTTCGCG
ATGTACGGGCCAGATATACGCGTTGACATTGATTATTGACTAGTTATTAATAGTAATCAATTACGGGGTC
ATTAGTTCATAGCCCATATATGGAGTTCCGCGTTACATAACTTACGGTAAATGGCCCGCCTGGCTGACCG
CCCAACGACCCCCGCCCATTGACGTCAATAATGACGTATGTTCCCATAGTAACGCCAATAGGGACTTTCC
ATTGACGTCAATGGGTGGAGTATTTACGGTAAACTGCCCACTTGGCAGTACATCAAGTGTATCATATGCC
AAGTACGCCCCCTATTGACGTCAATGACGGTAAATGGCCCGCCTGGCATTATGCCCAGTACATGACCTTA
TGGGACTTTCCTACTTGGCAGTACATCTACGTATTAGTCATCGCTATTACCATGGTGATGCGGTTTTGGC
AGTACATCAATGGGCGTGGATAGCGGTTTGACTCACGGGGATTTCCAAGTCTCCACCCCATTGACGTCAA
TGGGAGTTTGTTTTGGCACCAAAATCAACGGGACTTTCCAAAATGTCGTAACAACTCCGCCCCATTGACG
CAAATGGGCGGTAGGCGTGTACGGTGGGAGGTCTATATAAGCAGAGCTCTCTGGCTAACTAGAGAACCCA
CTGCTTACTGGCTTATCGAAATTAATACGACTCACTATAGGGAGACCCAAGCTGGCTAGCGTTTAAACTT
AAGCTTGCCACCATGCTAAAGGAGATTCTCAGAAACCCGATGGAGGCAATGTATCCACACATATTCTACT
TCCACTTTAAAAACCTACGCAAAGCCTATGGTCGGAACGAAAGCTGGCTGTGCTTCACCATGGAAGTTGT
AAAGCACCACTCACCTGTCTCCTGGAAGAGGGGCGTCTTCCGAAACCAGGTGGATCCTGAGACCCATTGT
CATGCAGAAAGGTGCTTCCTCTCTTGGTTCTGTGACGACATACTGTCTCCTAACACAAACTACGAGGTCA
CCTGGTACACATCTTGGAGCCCTTGCCCAGAGTGTGCAGGGGAGGTGGCCGAGTTCCTGGCCAGGCACAG
CAACGTGAATCTCACCATCTTCACCGCCCGCCTCTACTACTTCTGGGATACAGATTACCAGGAGGGGCTC
CGCAGCCTGAGTCAGGAAGGGGCCTCCGTGGAGATCATGGGCTACAAAGATTTTAAATATTGTTGGGAAA
ACTTTGTGTACAATGATGATGAGCCATTCAAGCCTTGGAAAGGACTAAAATACAACTTTCTATTCCTGGA
CAGCAAGCTGCAGGAGATTCTCGAGTATCCATACGATGTTCCAGATTACGCTTGAGAATTCTGCAGATAT
CCAGCACAGTGGCGGCCGCTCGAGTCTAGAGGGCCCGTTTAAACCCGCTGATCAGCCTCGACTGTGCCTT
CTAGTTGCCAGCCATCTGTTGTTTGCCCCTCCCCCGTGCCTTCCTTGACCCTGGAAGGTGCCACTCCCAC
TGTCCTTTCCTAATAAAATGAGGAAATTGCATCGCATTGTCTGAGTAGGTGTCATTCTATTCTGGGGGGT
GGGGTGGGGCAGGACAGCAAGGGGGAGGATTGGGAAGACAATAGCAGGCATGCTGGGGATGCGGTGGGCT
CTATGGCTTCTGAGGCGGAAAGAACCAGCTGGGGCTCTAGGGGGTATCCCC
[124 nt withheld, positions 1872-1995]
C
[91 nt withheld, positions 1997-2087]
A
[49 nt withheld, positions 2089-2137]
CCTTTGACGTTGGAGTCCACGTTCTTT
[37 nt withheld, positions 2165-2201]
ACCCTATCTCGGTCTATTCTTTTGATTTATAAGGGATTTTGCCGATTTCGGCCTATTGGTTAAAAAATGA
GCTGATTTAACAAAAATTTAACGCGAATTAATTCTGTGGAATGTGTGTCAGTTAGGGTGTGGAAAGTCCC
CAGGCTCCCCAGCAGGCAGAAGTATGCAAAGCATGCATCTCAATTAGTCAGCAACCAGGTGTGGAAAGTC
CCCAGGCTCCCCAGCAGGCAGAAGTATGCAAAGCATGCATCTCAATTAGTCAGCAACCATAGTCCCGCCC
CTAACTCCGCCCATCCCGCCCCTAACTCCGCCCAGTTCCGCCCATTCTCCGCCCCATGGCTGACTAATTT
TTTTTATTTATGCAGAGGCCGAGGCCGCCTCTGCCTCTGAGCTATTCCAGAAGTAGTGAGGAGGCTTTTT
TGGAGGCCTAGGCTTTTGCAAAAAGCTCCCGGGAGCTTGTATATCCATTTTCGGATCTGATCAAGAGACA
GGATGAGGATCGTTTCGCATGATTGAACAAGATGGATTGCACGCAGGTTCTCCGGCCGCTTGGGTGGAGA
GGCTATTCGGCTATGACTGGGCACAACAGACAATCGGCTGCTCTGATGCCGCCGTGTTCCGGCTGTCAGC
GCAGGGGCGCCCGGTTCTTTTTGTCAAGACCGACCTGTCCGGTGCCCTGAATGAACTGCAGGACGAGGCA
GCGCGGCTATCGTGGCTGGCCACGACGGGCGTTCCTTGCGCAGCTGTGCTCGACGTTGTCACTGAAGCGG
GAAGGGACTGGCTGCTATTGGGCGAAGTGCCGGGGCAGGATCTCCTGTCATCTCACCTTGCTCCTGCCGA
GAAAGTATCCATCATGGCTGATGCAATGCGGCGGCTGCATACGCTTGATCCGGCTACCTGCCCATTCGAC
CACCAAGCGAAACATCGCATCGAGCGAGCACGTACTCGGATGGAAGCCGGTCTTGTCGATCAGGATGATC
TGGACGAAGAGCATCAGGGGCTCGCGCCAGCCGAACTGTTCGCCAGGCTCAAGGCGCGCATGCCCGACGG
CGAGGATCTCGTCGTGACCCATGGCGATGCCTGCTTGCCGAATATCATGGTGGAAAATGGCCGCTTTTCT
GGATTCATCGACTGTGGCCGGCTGGGTGTGGCGGACCGCTATCAGGACATAGCGTTGGCTACCCGTGATA
TTGCTGAAGAGCTTGGCGGCGAATGGGCTGACCGCTTCCTCGTGCTTTACGGTATCGCCGCTCCCGATTC
GCAGCGCATCGCCTTCTATCGCCTTCTTGACGAGTTCTTCTGAGCGGGACTCTGGGGTTCGAAATGACCG
ACCAAGCGACGCCCAACCTGCCATCACGAGATTTCGATTCCACCGCCGCCTTCTATGAAAGGTTGGGCTT
CGGAATCGTTTTCCGGGACGCCGGCTGGATGATCCTCCAGCGCGGGGATCTCATGCTGGAGTTCTTCGCC
CACCCCAACTTGTTTATTGCAGCTTATAATGGTTACAAATAAAGCAATAGCATCACAAATTTCACAAATA
AAGCATTTTTTTCACTGCATTCTAGTTGTGGTTTGTCCAAACTCATCAATGTATCTTATCATGTCTGTAT
ACCGTCGACCTCTAGCTAGAGCTTGGCGTAATCATGGTCATAGCTGTTTCCTGTGTGAAATTGTTATCCG
CTCACAATTCCACACAACATACGAGCCGGAAGCATAAAGTGTAAAGCCTGGGGTGCCTAATGAGTGAGCT
AACTCACATTAATTGCGTTGCGCTCACTGCCCGCTTTCCAGTCGGGAAACCTGTCGTGCCAGCTGCATTA
ATGAATCGGCCAACGCGCGGGGAGAGGCGGTTTGCGTATTGGGCGCTCTTCCGCTTCCTCGCTCACTGAC
TCGCTGCGCTCGGTCGTTCGGCTGCGGCGAGCGGTATCAGCTCACTCAAAGGCGGTAATACGGTTATCCA
CAGAATCAGGGGATAACGCAGGAAAGAACATGTGAGCAAAAGGCCAGCAAAAGGCCAGGAACCGTAAAAA
GGCCGCGTTGCTGGCGTTTTTCCATAGGCTCCGCCCCCCTGACGAGCATCACAAAAATCGACGCTCAAGT
CAGAGGTGGCGAAACCCGACAGGACTATAAAGATACCAGGCGTTTCCCCCTGGAAGCTCCCTCGTGCGCT
CTCCTGTTCCGACCCTGCCGCTTACCGGATACCTGTCCGCCTTTCTCCCTTCGGGAAGCGTGGCGCTTTC
TCATAGCTCACGCTGTAGGTATCTCAGTTCGGTGTAGGTCGTTCGCTCCAAGCTGGGCTGTGTGCACGAA
CCCCCCGTTCAGCCCGACCGCTGCGCCTTATCCGGTAACTATCGTCTTGAGTCCAACCCGGTAAGACACG
ACTTATCGCCACTGGCAGCAGCCACTGGTAACAGGATTAGCAGAGCGAGGTATGTAGGCGGTGCTACAGA
GTTCTTGAAGTGGTGGCCTAACTACGGCTACACTAGAAGAACAGTATTTGGTATCTGCGCTCTGCTGAAG
CCAGTTACCTTCGGAAAAAGAGTTGGTAGCTCTTGATCCGGCAAACAAACCACCGCTGGTAGCGGTGGTT
TTTTTGTTTGCAAGCAGCAGATTACGCGCAGAAAAAAAGGATCTCAAGAAGATCCTTTGATCTTTTCTAC
GGGGTCTGACGCTCAGTGGAACGAAAACTCACGTTAAGGGATTTTGGTCATGAGATTATCAAAAAGGATC
TTCACCTAGATCCTTTTAAATTAAAAATGAAGTTTTAAATCAATCTAAAGTATATATGAGTAAACTTGGT
CTGACAGTTACCAATGCTTAATCAGTGAGGCACCTATCTCAGCGATCTGTCTATTTCGTTCATCCATAGT
TGCCTGACTCCCCGTCGTGTAGATAACTACGATACGGGAGGGCTTACCATCTGGCCCCAGTGCTGCAATG
ATACCGCGAGACCCACGCTCACCGGCTCCAGATTTATCAGCAATAAACCAGCCAGCCGGAAGGGCCGAGC
GCAGAAGTGGTCCTGCAACTTTATCCGCCTCCATCCAGTCTATTAATTGTTGCCGGGAAGCTAGAGTAAG
TAGTTCGCCAGTTAATAGTTTGCGCAACGTTGTTGCCATTGCTACAGGCATCGTGGTGTCACGCTCGTCG
TTTGGTATGGCTTCATTCAGCTCCGGTTCCCAACGATCAAGGCGAGTTACATGATCCCCCATGTTGTGCA
AAAAAGCGGTTAGCTCCTTCGGTCCTCCGATCGTTGTCAGAAGTAAGTTGGCCGCAGTGTTATCACTCAT
GGTTATGGCAGCACTGCATAATTCTCTTACTGTCATGCCATCCGTAAGATGCTTTTCTGTGACTGGTGAG
TACTCAACCAAGTCATTCTGAGAATAGTGTATGCGGCGACCGAGTTGCTCTTGCCCGGCGTCAATACGGG
ATAATACCGCGCCACATAGCAGAACTTTAAAAGTGCTCATCATTGGAAAACGTTCTTCGGGGCGAAAACT
CTCAAGGATCTTACCGCTGTTGAGATCCAGTTCGATGTAACCCACTCGTGCACCCAACTGATCTTCAGCA
TCTTTTACTTTCACCAGCGTTTCTGGGTGAGCAAAAACAGGAAGGCAAAATGCCGCAAAAAAGGGAATAA
GGGCGACACGGAAATGTTGAATACTCATACTCTTCCTTTTTCAATATTATTGAAGCATTTATCAGGGTTA
TTGTCTCATGAGCGGATACATATTTGAATGTATTTAGAAAAATAAACAAATAGGGGTTCCGCGCACATTT
CCCCGAAAAGTGCCACCTGACGTC
