>Addgene plasmid #105052 | pcDNA3.1 human A3F-CTD | depositor partial sequence | sequence record 199193 | A3F-CTD-HA
GCTAAGCTTGCCACCATGCTAAAGGAGATTCTCAGAAACCCGATGGAGGCAATGTATCCACACATATTCT
ACTTCCACTTTAAAAACCTACGCAAAGCCTATGGTCGGAACGAAAGCTGGCTGTGCTTCACCATGGAAGT
TGTAAAGCACCACTCACCTGTCTCCTGGAAGAGGGGCGTCTTCCGAAACCAGGTGGATCCTGAGACCCAT
TGTCATGCAGAAAGGTGCTTCCTCTCTTGGTTCTGTGACGACATACTGTCTCCTAACACAAACTACGAGG
TCACCTGGTACACATCTTGGAGCCCTTGCCCAGAGTGTGCAGGGGAGGTGGCCGAGTTCCTGGCCAGGCA
CAGCAACGTGAATCTCACCATCTTCACCGCCCGCCTCTACTACTTCTGGGATACAGATTACCAGGAGGGG
CTCCGCAGCCTGAGTCAGGAAGGGGCCTCCGTGGAGATCATGGGCTACAAAGATTTTAAATATTGTTGGG
AAAACTTTGTGTACAATGATGATGAGCCATTCAAGCCTTGGAAAGGACTAAAATACAACTTTCTATTCCT
GGACAGCAAGCTGCAGGAGATTCTCGAGTATCCATACGATGTTCCAGATTACGCTTGAGAATTCTCTGA
